Addgene plasmid #103828: pPHR-EYFP-hGCN5mut
Purpose: Soluble BLInCR effector that is recruited to 'localizer' sites upon blue light illumination
Depositing lab: Karsten Rippe. Depositing organization: Deutsches Krebsforschungszentrum (DKFZ). Publication: Real-time observation of light-controlled transcription in living cells. Rademacher A, Erdel F, Trojanowski J, Schumacher S, Rippe K. J Cell Sci. 2017 Dec 15;130(24):4213-4224. doi: 10.1242/jcs.205534. Epub 2017 Nov 9. PubMed 29122982.
Backbone
  Vector backbone: pmCherry-N1
  Backbone manufacturer: Clontech
  Backbone size w/o insert (bp): 3935
  Vector type: Mammalian Expression
  Selectable markers: Neomycin (select with G418)
Growth in bacteria
  Bacterial resistance: Kanamycin, 50 μg/mL
  Growth temperature: 37°C
  Growth strain: DH5alpha
  Copy number: High Copy
Gene/Insert
  Gene/Insert name: PHR-EYFP-hGCN5mut (alt name: PHR domain of CRY2)
  Species: H. sapiens (human), A. thaliana (mustard weed)
  Insert size (bp): 4755
  Mutation: hGCN5: A566G (E189G), G585T (K195N), G726A (silent, K242K), 1861-1866: TACTTC -> GCAGCA (Y621A, F622A)
  Entrez Gene: CRY2 (a.k.a. AT1G04400, AT-PHH1, ATCRY2, CRYPTOCHROME 2 APOPROTEIN, F19P19.14, F19P19_14, FHA, PHH1, cryptochrome 2); KAT2A (a.k.a. GCN5, GCN5L2, PCAF-b, hGCN5)
  Promoter: CMV
  Cloning method: Restriction Enzyme; 5′ cloning site XhoI (not destroyed); 3′ cloning site XbaI (not destroyed)
  Sequencing primers: 5′ CMV-F
Terms and licenses: Academic/Nonprofit Terms; Industry Terms: Not Available to Industry
Depositor comments: mCherry was cut out from the backbone (XhoI/XbaI cuts); Y621A and F622A mutations ablate KAT activity (Lerin et al. 2006), amplified by PCR from Addgene #14425
How to cite: pPHR-EYFP-hGCN5mut was a gift from Karsten Rippe (Addgene plasmid # 103828 ; http://n2t.net/addgene:103828 ; RRID:Addgene_103828)
