[The description below was written by a language model from this plasmid's Addgene catalogue record and pLannotate feature annotations shown in this document.]
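Description:
pPHR-EYFP-hGCN5mut is a mammalian expression plasmid of about 8.7 kb built on the Clontech pmCherry-N1 backbone, from which the mCherry coding sequence was removed by XhoI/XbaI digestion and replaced with a 4.8 kb fusion insert. It replicates in E. coli at high copy from a ColE1/pUC-type origin and also carries an f1 origin. A single Tn5 aminoglycoside phosphotransferase gene (NeoR/KanR) serves both hosts. The bacterial bla promoter drives it for kanamycin selection, and the SV40 enhancer/early promoter drives it for G418 selection in mammalian cells, with an HSV TK polyadenylation signal downstream. The depositor's sequence and the repository's sequencing result give the same length and the same annotated features, offset by only a few bases.

The CMV immediate early enhancer and promoter drive one open reading frame, terminated by the SV40 poly(A) signal. It encodes the photolyase homology region (PHR) of Arabidopsis thaliana cryptochrome 2, then EYFP, then human GCN5 (KAT2A). A short stretch annotated as an SV40 large T antigen fragment follows the GCN5 sequence, and the record does not explain its role. CRY2PHR binds CIB1 under blue light, so the soluble fusion acts as a BLInCR "effector" that is recruited on illumination to sites marked by a separate "localizer" construct, and EYFP allows that relocalization to be followed by live-cell imaging. The GCN5 portion carries Y621A and F622A substitutions, which the depositor notes ablate lysine acetyltransferase activity, along with E189G, K195N and a silent change. This points to use as a catalytically inactive counterpart to a GCN5 effector in light-controlled transcription experiments, although the record does not say so explicitly.
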