Features (pLannotate 1.2.2; 16 found; start..end, strand, type, name):
     61..364     +  enhancer       CMV enhancer: human cytomegalovirus immediate early enhancer
    365..568     +  promoter       CMV promoter: human cytomegalovirus (CMV) immediate early promoter
    591..618     +  misc_feature   MCS (fragment): multiple cloning site
    625..2118    +  CDS            CRY2PHR: N-terminal photolyase homology region of Arabidopsis thaliana cryptochrome 2 binds to CIB1 upon exposure to blue light (Kennedy et al., 2010)
   2128..2844    +  CDS            EYFP: EYFP is a basic (constitutively fluorescent) green/yellow fluorescent protein published in 1996, derived from Aequorea victoria. It is reported to be a very rapidly-maturing weak dimer with high acid sensitivity.
   3070..5364    +  CDS            KAT2A (fragment): KAT2A_HUMAN - Also known as GCN5 From Homo sapiens (Human).
   5372..5455    +  CDS            large T antigen (fragment): large T antigen from SV40 (simian virus 40)
   5478..5599    +  polyA_signal   SV40 poly(A) signal: SV40 polyadenylation signal
   5633..6061    -  rep_origin     f1 ori (sequence partly withheld): f1 bacteriophage origin of replication; arrow indicates direction of (+) strand synthesis
   6088..6192    +  promoter       AmpR promoter: bla
   6194..6551    +  promoter       SV40 promoter: SV40 enhancer and early promoter
   6586..7380    +  CDS            NeoR/KanR: aminoglycoside phosphotransferase from Tn5; aph(3')-II (or nptII); confers resistance to neomycin, kanamycin, and G418 (Geneticin®)
   7401..7553    +  CDS            ble (fragment): BLE_KLEPN - Experimental evidence at protein level: Swiss-Prot protein existence level 1. Binding protein with a strong affinity to the bleomycin family of antibiotics. Binds to CL990; an antimitotic-antibiotic compound. From Klebsiella pneumoniae.
   7612..7659    +  polyA_signal   HSV TK poly(A) signal: herpes simplex virus thymidine kinase polyadenylation signal (Cole and Stacy, 1985)
   7750..7766    -  polyA_signal   bGH poly(A) signal (fragment): bovine growth hormone polyadenylation signal
   7988..8576    +  rep_origin     ori: high-copy-number ColE1/pMB1/pBR322/pUC origin of replication
>Addgene plasmid #103828 | pPHR-EYFP-hGCN5mut | depositor full sequence | sequence record 196743 | Full Sequence
TAGTTATTAATAGTAATCAATTACGGGGTCATTAGTTCATAGCCCATATATGGAGTTCCGCGTTACATAA
CTTACGGTAAATGGCCCGCCTGGCTGACCGCCCAACGACCCCCGCCCATTGACGTCAATAATGACGTATG
TTCCCATAGTAACGCCAATAGGGACTTTCCATTGACGTCAATGGGTGGAGTATTTACGGTAAACTGCCCA
CTTGGCAGTACATCAAGTGTATCATATGCCAAGTACGCCCCCTATTGACGTCAATGACGGTAAATGGCCC
GCCTGGCATTATGCCCAGTACATGACCTTATGGGACTTTCCTACTTGGCAGTACATCTACGTATTAGTCA
TCGCTATTACCATGGTGATGCGGTTTTGGCAGTACATCAATGGGCGTGGATAGCGGTTTGACTCACGGGG
ATTTCCAAGTCTCCACCCCATTGACGTCAATGGGAGTTTGTTTTGGCACCAAAATCAACGGGACTTTCCA
AAATGTCGTAACAACTCCGCCCCATTGACGCAAATGGGCGGTAGGCGTGTACGGTGGGAGGTCTATATAA
GCAGAGCTGGTTTAGTGAACCGTCAGATCCGCTAGCGCTACCGGACTCAGATCTCGAGGCCACCATGAAG
ATGGACAAAAAGACTATAGTTTGGTTTAGAAGAGACCTAAGGATTGAGGATAATCCTGCATTAGCAGCAG
CTGCTCACGAAGGATCTGTTTTTCCTGTCTTCATTTGGTGTCCTGAAGAAGAAGGACAGTTTTATCCTGG
AAGAGCTTCAAGATGGTGGATGAAACAATCACTTGCTCACTTATCTCAATCCTTGAAGGCTCTTGGATCT
GACCTCACTTTAATCAAAACCCACAACACGATTTCAGCGATCTTGGATTGTATCCGCGTTACCGGTGCTA
CAAAAGTCGTCTTTAACCACCTCTATGATCCTGTTTCGTTAGTTCGGGACCATACCGTAAAGGAGAAGCT
GGTGGAACGTGGGATCTCTGTGCAAAGCTACAATGGAGATCTATTGTATGAACCGTGGGAGATATACTGC
GAAAAGGGCAAACCTTTTACGAGTTTCAATTCTTACTGGAAGAAATGCTTAGATATGTCGATTGAATCCG
TTATGCTTCCTCCTCCTTGGCGGTTGATGCCAATAACTGCAGCGGCTGAAGCGATTTGGGCGTGTTCGAT
TGAAGAACTAGGGCTGGAGAATGAGGCCGAGAAACCGAGCAATGCGTTGTTAACTAGAGCTTGGTCTCCA
GGATGGAGCAATGCTGATAAGTTACTAAATGAGTTCATCGAGAAGCAGTTGATAGATTATGCAAAGAACA
GCAAGAAAGTTGTTGGGAATTCTACTTCACTACTTTCTCCGTATCTCCATTTCGGGGAAATAAGCGTCAG
ACACGTTTTCCAGTGTGCCCGGATGAAACAAATTATATGGGCAAGAGATAAGAACAGTGAAGGAGAAGAA
AGTGCAGATCTTTTTCTTAGGGGAATCGGTTTAAGAGAGTATTCTCGGTATATATGTTTCAACTTCCCGT
TTACTCACGAGCAATCGTTGTTGAGTCATCTTCGGTTTTTCCCTTGGGATGCTGATGTTGATAAGTTCAA
GGCCTGGAGACAAGGCAGGACCGGTTATCCGTTGGTGGATGCCGGAATGAGAGAGCTTTGGGCTACCGGA
TGGATGCATAACAGAATAAGAGTGATTGTTTCAAGCTTTGCTGTGAAGTTTCTTCTCCTTCCATGGAAAT
GGGGAATGAAGTATTTCTGGGATACACTTTTGGATGCTGATTTGGAATGTGACATCCTTGGCTGGCAGTA
TATCTCTGGGAGTATCCCCGATGGCCACGAGCTTGATCGCTTGGACAATCCCGCGTTACAAGGCGCCAAA
TATGACCCAGAAGGTGAGTACATAAGGCAATGGCTTCCCGAGCTTGCGAGATTGCCAACTGAATGGATCC
ATCATCCATGGGACGCTCCTTTAACCGTACTCAAAGCTTCTGGTGTGGAACTCGGAACAAACTATGCGAA
ACCCATTGTAGACATCGACACAGCTCGTGAGCTACTAGCTAAAGCTATTTCAAGAACCCGTGAAGCACAG
ATCATGATCGGAGCAGCAGCCCGGGTCATGGTGAGCAAGGGCGAGGAGCTGTTCACCGGGGTGGTGCCCA
TCCTGGTCGAGCTGGACGGCGACGTAAACGGCCACAAGTTCAGCGTGTCCGGCGAGGGCGAGGGCGATGC
CACCTACGGCAAGCTGACCCTGAAGTTCATCTGCACCACCGGCAAGCTGCCCGTGCCCTGGCCCACCCTC
GTGACCACCTTCGGCTACGGCCTGCAGTGCTTCGCCCGCTACCCCGACCACATGAAGCAGCACGACTTCT
TCAAGTCCGCCATGCCCGAAGGCTACGTCCAGGAGCGCACCATCTTCTTCAAGGACGACGGCAACTACAA
GACCCGCGCCGAGGTGAAGTTCGAGGGCGACACCCTGGTGAACCGCATCGAGCTGAAGGGCATCGACTTC
AAGGAGGACGGCAACATCCTGGGGCACAAGCTGGAGTACAACTACAACAGCCACAACGTCTATATCATGG
CCGACAAGCAGAAGAACGGCATCAAGGTGAACTTCAAGATCCGCCACAACATCGAGGACGGCAGCGTGCA
GCTCGCCGACCACTACCAGCAGAACACCCCCATCGGCGACGGCCCCGTGCTGCTGCCCGACAACCACTAC
CTGAGCTACCAGTCCGCCCTGAGCAAAGACCCCAACGAGAAGCGCGATCACATGGTCCTGCTGGAGTTCG
TGACCGCCGCCGGGATCACTCTCGGCATGGACGAGCTGTACAAGAGCGGCCGCATGGCGGAACCTTCCCA
GGCCCCGACCCCGGCCCCGGCTGCGCAGCCCCGGCCCCTTCAGTCCCCAGCCCCTGCCCCAACTCCGACT
CCTGCACCCAGCCCGGCTTCAGCCCCGATTCCGACTCCCACCCCGGCACCAGCCCCTGCCCCAGCTGCAG
CCCCAGCCGGCAGCACAGGGACTGGGGGGCCCGGGGTAGGAAGTGGGGGGGCCGGGAGCGGGGGGGATCC
GGCTCGACCTGGCCTGAGCCAGCAGCAGCGCGCCAGTCAGAGGAAGGCGCAAGTCCGGGGGCTGCCGCGC
GCCAAGAAGCTTGAGAAGCTAGGGGTCTTCTCGGCTTGCAAGGCCAATGAAACCTGTAAGTGTAATGGCT
GGAAAAACCCCAAGCCCCCCACTGCACCCCGCATGGATCTGCAGCAGCCAGCTGCCAACCTGAGTGAGCT
GTGCCGCAGTTGTGAGCACCCCTTGGCTGACCACGTATCCCACTTGGAGAATGTGTCAGAGGATGAGATA
AACCGACTGCTGGGGATGGTGGTGGATGTGGAGAATCTCTTCATGTCTGTTCACAAGGGAGAGGACACAG
ACACCAATCAGGTCTATTTCTACCTCTTCAAGCTACTGCGGAAATGCATCCTGCAGATGACCCGGCCTGT
GGTGGAGGGGTCCCTGGGCAGCCCTCCATTTGAGAAACCTAATATTGAGCAGGGTGTGCTGAACTTTGTG
CAGTACAAATTTAGTCACCTGGCTCCCCGGGAGCGGCAGACGATGTTCGAGCTCTCAAAGATGTTCTTGC
TCTGCCTTAACTACTGGAAGCTTGAGACACCTGCCCAGTTTCGGCAGAGGTCTCAGGCTGAGGACGTGGC
TACCTACAAGGTCAATTACACCAGATGGCTCTGTTACTGCCACGTGCCCCAGAGCTGTGATAGCCTCCCC
CGCTACGAAACCACTCATGTCTTTGGGCGAAGCCTTCTCCGGTCCATTTTCACCGTTACCCGCCGGCAGC
TGCTGGAAAAGTTCCGAGTGGAGAAGGACAAATTGGTGCCCGAGAAGAGGACCCTCATCCTCACTCACTT
CCCCAAATTCCTGTCCATGCTGGAGGAGGAGATCTATGGGGCAAACTCTCCAATCTGGGAGTCAGGCTTC
ACCATGCCACCCTCAGAGGGGACACAGCTGGTTCCCCGGCCAGCTTCAGTCAGTGCAGCGGTTGTTCCCA
GCACCCCCATCTTCAGCCCCAGCATGGGTGGGGGCAGCAACAGCTCCCTGAGTCTGGATTCTGCAGGGGC
CGAGCCTATGCCAGGCGAGAAGAGGACGCTCCCAGAGAACCTGACCCTGGAGGATGCCAAGCGGCTCCGT
GTGATGGGTGACATCCCCATGGAGCTGGTCAATGAGGTCATGCTGACCATCACTGACCCTGCTGCCATGC
TGGGGCCTGAGACGAGCCTGCTTTCGGCCAATGCGGCCCGGGATGAGACAGCCCGCCTGGAGGAGCGCCG
CGGCATCATCGAGTTCCATGTCATCGGCAACTCACTGACGCCCAAGGCCAACCGGCGGGTGTTGCTGTGG
CTCGTGGGGCTGCAGAATGTCTTTTCCCACCAGCTGCCGCGCATGCCTAAGGAGTATATCGCCCGCCTCG
TCTTTGACCCGAAGCACAAGACTCTGGCCTTGATCAAGGATGGGCGGGTCATCGGTGGCATCTGCTTCCG
CATGTTTCCCACCCAGGGCTTCACGGAGATTGTCTTCTGTGCTGTCACCTCGAATGAGCAGGTCAAGGGT
TATGGGACCCACCTGATGAACCACCTGAAGGAGTATCACATCAAGCACAACATTCTCTACTTCCTCACCT
ACGCCGACGAGTACGCCATCGGCGCAGCAAAAAAGCAGGGTTTCTCCAAGGACATCAAGGTGCCCAAGAG
CCGCTACCTGGGCTACATCAAGGACTACGAGGGAGCGACGCTGATGGAGTGTGAGCTGAATCCCCGCATC
CCCTACACGGAGCTGTCCCACATCATCAAGAAGCAGAAAGAGATCATCAAGAAGCTGATTGAGCGCAAAC
AGGCCCAGATCCGCAAGGTCTACCCGGGGCTCAGCTGCTTCAAGGAGGGCGTGAGGCAGATCCCTGTGGA
GAGCGTTCCTGGCATTCGAGAGACAGGCTGGAAGCCATTGGGGAAGGAGAAGGGGAAGGAGCTGAAGGAC
CCCGACCAGCTCTACACAACCCTCAAAAACCTGCTGGCCCAAATCAAGTCTCACCCCAGTGCCTGGCCCT
TCATGGAGCCTGTGAAGAAGTCGGAGGCCCCTGACTACTACGAGGTCATCCGCTTCCCCATTGACCTGAA
GACCATGACTGAGCGGCTGCGAAGCCGCTACTACGTGACCCGGAAGCTCTTTGTGGCCGACCTGCAGCGG
GTCATCGCCAACTGTCGCGAGTACAACCCCCCGGACAGCGAGTACTGCCGCTGTGCCAGCGCCCTGGAGA
AGTTCTTCTACTTCAAGCTCAAGGAGGGAGGCCTCATTGACAAGTAGTCTAGATCATAATCAGCCATACC
ACATTTGTAGAGGTTTTACTTGCTTTAAAAAACCTCCCACACCTCCCCCTGAACCTGAAACATAAAATGA
ATGCAATTGTTGTTGTTAACTTGTTTATTGCAGCTTATAATGGTTACAAATAAAGCAATAGCATCACAAA
TTTCACAAATAAAGCATTTTTTTCACTGCATTCTAGTTGTGGTTTGTCCAAACTCATCAATGTATCTTAA
GGCGTAAATTGTAAGCGTTAATATTTTGTTAAAATTCGCGTTAAATTTTTGTTAAATCAGCTCATTTTTT
AACCAATAGGCCGAAATCGGCAAAATCCCTTATAAATCAAAAGAATAGACCGAGATAGGGT
[37 nt withheld, positions 5732-5768]
AAAGAACGTGGACTCCAACGTCAAAGG
[49 nt withheld, positions 5796-5844]
T
[91 nt withheld, positions 5846-5936]
G
[124 nt withheld, positions 5938-6061]
CAGGTGGCACTTTTCGGGGAAATGTGCGCGGAACCCCTATTTGTTTATTTTTCTAAATACATTCAAATAT
GTATCCGCTCATGAGACAATAACCCTGATAAATGCTTCAATAATATTGAAAAAGGAAGAGTCCTGAGGCG
GAAAGAACCAGCTGTGGAATGTGTGTCAGTTAGGGTGTGGAAAGTCCCCAGGCTCCCCAGCAGGCAGAAG
TATGCAAAGCATGCATCTCAATTAGTCAGCAACCAGGTGTGGAAAGTCCCCAGGCTCCCCAGCAGGCAGA
AGTATGCAAAGCATGCATCTCAATTAGTCAGCAACCATAGTCCCGCCCCTAACTCCGCCCATCCCGCCCC
TAACTCCGCCCAGTTCCGCCCATTCTCCGCCCCATGGCTGACTAATTTTTTTTATTTATGCAGAGGCCGA
GGCCGCCTCGGCCTCTGAGCTATTCCAGAAGTAGTGAGGAGGCTTTTTTGGAGGCCTAGGCTTTTGCAAA
GATCGATCAAGAGACAGGATGAGGATCGTTTCGCATGATTGAACAAGATGGATTGCACGCAGGTTCTCCG
GCCGCTTGGGTGGAGAGGCTATTCGGCTATGACTGGGCACAACAGACAATCGGCTGCTCTGATGCCGCCG
TGTTCCGGCTGTCAGCGCAGGGGCGCCCGGTTCTTTTTGTCAAGACCGACCTGTCCGGTGCCCTGAATGA
ACTGCAAGACGAGGCAGCGCGGCTATCGTGGCTGGCCACGACGGGCGTTCCTTGCGCAGCTGTGCTCGAC
GTTGTCACTGAAGCGGGAAGGGACTGGCTGCTATTGGGCGAAGTGCCGGGGCAGGATCTCCTGTCATCTC
ACCTTGCTCCTGCCGAGAAAGTATCCATCATGGCTGATGCAATGCGGCGGCTGCATACGCTTGATCCGGC
TACCTGCCCATTCGACCACCAAGCGAAACATCGCATCGAGCGAGCACGTACTCGGATGGAAGCCGGTCTT
GTCGATCAGGATGATCTGGACGAAGAGCATCAGGGGCTCGCGCCAGCCGAACTGTTCGCCAGGCTCAAGG
CGAGCATGCCCGACGGCGAGGATCTCGTCGTGACCCATGGCGATGCCTGCTTGCCGAATATCATGGTGGA
AAATGGCCGCTTTTCTGGATTCATCGACTGTGGCCGGCTGGGTGTGGCGGACCGCTATCAGGACATAGCG
TTGGCTACCCGTGATATTGCTGAAGAGCTTGGCGGCGAATGGGCTGACCGCTTCCTCGTGCTTTACGGTA
TCGCCGCTCCCGATTCGCAGCGCATCGCCTTCTATCGCCTTCTTGACGAGTTCTTCTGAGCGGGACTCTG
GGGTTCGAAATGACCGACCAAGCGACGCCCAACCTGCCATCACGAGATTTCGATTCCACCGCCGCCTTCT
ATGAAAGGTTGGGCTTCGGAATCGTTTTCCGGGACGCCGGCTGGATGATCCTCCAGCGCGGGGATCTCAT
GCTGGAGTTCTTCGCCCACCCTAGGGGGAGGCTAACTGAAACACGGAAGGAGACAATACCGGAAGGAACC
CGCGCTATGACGGCAATAAAAAGACAGAATAAAACGCACGGTGTTGGGTCGTTTGTTCATAAACGCGGGG
TTCGGTCCCAGGGCTGGCACTCTGTCGATACCCCACCGAGACCCCATTGGGGCCAATACGCCCGCGTTTC
TTCCTTTTCCCCACCCCACCCCCCAAGTTCGGGTGAAGGCCCAGGGCTCGCAGCCAACGTCGGGGCGGCA
GGCCCTGCCATAGCCTCAGGTTACTCATATATACTTTAGATTGATTTAAAACTTCATTTTTAATTTAAAA
GGATCTAGGTGAAGATCCTTTTTGATAATCTCATGACCAAAATCCCTTAACGTGAGTTTTCGTTCCACTG
AGCGTCAGACCCCGTAGAAAAGATCAAAGGATCTTCTTGAGATCCTTTTTTTCTGCGCGTAATCTGCTGC
TTGCAAACAAAAAAACCACCGCTACCAGCGGTGGTTTGTTTGCCGGATCAAGAGCTACCAACTCTTTTTC
CGAAGGTAACTGGCTTCAGCAGAGCGCAGATACCAAATACTGTCCTTCTAGTGTAGCCGTAGTTAGGCCA
CCACTTCAAGAACTCTGTAGCACCGCCTACATACCTCGCTCTGCTAATCCTGTTACCAGTGGCTGCTGCC
AGTGGCGATAAGTCGTGTCTTACCGGGTTGGACTCAAGACGATAGTTACCGGATAAGGCGCAGCGGTCGG
GCTGAACGGGGGGTTCGTGCACACAGCCCAGCTTGGAGCGAACGACCTACACCGAACTGAGATACCTACA
GCGTGAGCTATGAGAAAGCGCCACGCTTCCCGAAGGGAGAAAGGCGGACAGGTATCCGGTAAGCGGCAGG
GTCGGAACAGGAGAGCGCACGAGGGAGCTTCCAGGGGGAAACGCCTGGTATCTTTATAGTCCTGTCGGGT
TTCGCCACCTCTGACTTGAGCGTCGATTTTTGTGATGCTCGTCAGGGGGGCGGAGCCTATGGAAAAACGC
CAGCAACGCGGCCTTTTTACGGTTCCTGGCCTTTTGCTGGCCTTTTGCTCACATGTTCTTTCCTGCGTTA
TCCCCTGATTCTGTGGATAACCGTATTACCGCCATGCAT
