Features (pLannotate 1.2.2; 16 found; start..end, strand, type, name):
     58..361     +  enhancer       CMV enhancer: human cytomegalovirus immediate early enhancer
    362..565     +  promoter       CMV promoter: human cytomegalovirus (CMV) immediate early promoter
    588..615     +  misc_feature   MCS (fragment): multiple cloning site
    622..2115    +  CDS            CRY2PHR: N-terminal photolyase homology region of Arabidopsis thaliana cryptochrome 2 binds to CIB1 upon exposure to blue light (Kennedy et al., 2010)
   2125..2841    +  CDS            EYFP: EYFP is a basic (constitutively fluorescent) green/yellow fluorescent protein published in 1996, derived from Aequorea victoria. It is reported to be a very rapidly-maturing weak dimer with high acid sensitivity.
   3067..5361    +  CDS            KAT2A (fragment): KAT2A_HUMAN - Also known as GCN5 From Homo sapiens (Human).
   5369..5452    +  CDS            large T antigen (fragment): large T antigen from SV40 (simian virus 40)
   5475..5596    +  polyA_signal   SV40 poly(A) signal: SV40 polyadenylation signal
   5630..6058    -  rep_origin     f1 ori (sequence partly withheld): f1 bacteriophage origin of replication; arrow indicates direction of (+) strand synthesis
   6085..6189    +  promoter       AmpR promoter: bla
   6191..6548    +  promoter       SV40 promoter: SV40 enhancer and early promoter
   6583..7377    +  CDS            NeoR/KanR: aminoglycoside phosphotransferase from Tn5; aph(3')-II (or nptII); confers resistance to neomycin, kanamycin, and G418 (Geneticin®)
   7398..7550    +  CDS            ble (fragment): BLE_KLEPN - Experimental evidence at protein level: Swiss-Prot protein existence level 1. Binding protein with a strong affinity to the bleomycin family of antibiotics. Binds to CL990; an antimitotic-antibiotic compound. From Klebsiella pneumoniae.
   7609..7656    +  polyA_signal   HSV TK poly(A) signal: herpes simplex virus thymidine kinase polyadenylation signal (Cole and Stacy, 1985)
   7747..7763    -  polyA_signal   bGH poly(A) signal (fragment): bovine growth hormone polyadenylation signal
   7985..8573    +  rep_origin     ori: high-copy-number ColE1/pMB1/pBR322/pUC origin of replication
>Addgene plasmid #103828 | pPHR-EYFP-hGCN5mut | addgene full sequence | sequence record 199462 | Addgene NGS Result
TTATTAATAGTAATCAATTACGGGGTCATTAGTTCATAGCCCATATATGGAGTTCCGCGTTACATAACTT
ACGGTAAATGGCCCGCCTGGCTGACCGCCCAACGACCCCCGCCCATTGACGTCAATAATGACGTATGTTC
CCATAGTAACGCCAATAGGGACTTTCCATTGACGTCAATGGGTGGAGTATTTACGGTAAACTGCCCACTT
GGCAGTACATCAAGTGTATCATATGCCAAGTACGCCCCCTATTGACGTCAATGACGGTAAATGGCCCGCC
TGGCATTATGCCCAGTACATGACCTTATGGGACTTTCCTACTTGGCAGTACATCTACGTATTAGTCATCG
CTATTACCATGGTGATGCGGTTTTGGCAGTACATCAATGGGCGTGGATAGCGGTTTGACTCACGGGGATT
TCCAAGTCTCCACCCCATTGACGTCAATGGGAGTTTGTTTTGGCACCAAAATCAACGGGACTTTCCAAAA
TGTCGTAACAACTCCGCCCCATTGACGCAAATGGGCGGTAGGCGTGTACGGTGGGAGGTCTATATAAGCA
GAGCTGGTTTAGTGAACCGTCAGATCCGCTAGCGCTACCGGACTCAGATCTCGAGGCCACCATGAAGATG
GACAAAAAGACTATAGTTTGGTTTAGAAGAGACCTAAGGATTGAGGATAATCCTGCATTAGCAGCAGCTG
CTCACGAAGGATCTGTTTTTCCTGTCTTCATTTGGTGTCCTGAAGAAGAAGGACAGTTTTATCCTGGAAG
AGCTTCAAGATGGTGGATGAAACAATCACTTGCTCACTTATCTCAATCCTTGAAGGCTCTTGGATCTGAC
CTCACTTTAATCAAAACCCACAACACGATTTCAGCGATCTTGGATTGTATCCGCGTTACCGGTGCTACAA
AAGTCGTCTTTAACCACCTCTATGATCCTGTTTCGTTAGTTCGGGACCATACCGTAAAGGAGAAGCTGGT
GGAACGTGGGATCTCTGTGCAAAGCTACAATGGAGATCTATTGTATGAACCGTGGGAGATATACTGCGAA
AAGGGCAAACCTTTTACGAGTTTCAATTCTTACTGGAAGAAATGCTTAGATATGTCGATTGAATCCGTTA
TGCTTCCTCCTCCTTGGCGGTTGATGCCAATAACTGCAGCGGCTGAAGCGATTTGGGCGTGTTCGATTGA
AGAACTAGGGCTGGAGAATGAGGCCGAGAAACCGAGCAATGCGTTGTTAACTAGAGCTTGGTCTCCAGGA
TGGAGCAATGCTGATAAGTTACTAAATGAGTTCATCGAGAAGCAGTTGATAGATTATGCAAAGAACAGCA
AGAAAGTTGTTGGGAATTCTACTTCACTACTTTCTCCGTATCTCCATTTCGGGGAAATAAGCGTCAGACA
CGTTTTCCAGTGTGCCCGGATGAAACAAATTATATGGGCAAGAGATAAGAACAGTGAAGGAGAAGAAAGT
GCAGATCTTTTTCTTAGGGGAATCGGTTTAAGAGAGTATTCTCGGTATATATGTTTCAACTTCCCGTTTA
CTCACGAGCAATCGTTGTTGAGTCATCTTCGGTTTTTCCCTTGGGATGCTGATGTTGATAAGTTCAAGGC
CTGGAGACAAGGCAGGACCGGTTATCCGTTGGTGGATGCCGGAATGAGAGAGCTTTGGGCTACCGGATGG
ATGCATAACAGAATAAGAGTGATTGTTTCAAGCTTTGCTGTGAAGTTTCTTCTCCTTCCATGGAAATGGG
GAATGAAGTATTTCTGGGATACACTTTTGGATGCTGATTTGGAATGTGACATCCTTGGCTGGCAGTATAT
CTCTGGGAGTATCCCCGATGGCCACGAGCTTGATCGCTTGGACAATCCCGCGTTACAAGGCGCCAAATAT
GACCCAGAAGGTGAGTACATAAGGCAATGGCTTCCCGAGCTTGCGAGATTGCCAACTGAATGGATCCATC
ATCCATGGGACGCTCCTTTAACCGTACTCAAAGCTTCTGGTGTGGAACTCGGAACAAACTATGCGAAACC
CATTGTAGACATCGACACAGCTCGTGAGCTACTAGCTAAAGCTATTTCAAGAACCCGTGAAGCACAGATC
ATGATCGGAGCAGCAGCCCGGGTCATGGTGAGCAAGGGCGAGGAGCTGTTCACCGGGGTGGTGCCCATCC
TGGTCGAGCTGGACGGCGACGTAAACGGCCACAAGTTCAGCGTGTCCGGCGAGGGCGAGGGCGATGCCAC
CTACGGCAAGCTGACCCTGAAGTTCATCTGCACCACCGGCAAGCTGCCCGTGCCCTGGCCCACCCTCGTG
ACCACCTTCGGCTACGGCCTGCAGTGCTTCGCCCGCTACCCCGACCACATGAAGCAGCACGACTTCTTCA
AGTCCGCCATGCCCGAAGGCTACGTCCAGGAGCGCACCATCTTCTTCAAGGACGACGGCAACTACAAGAC
CCGCGCCGAGGTGAAGTTCGAGGGCGACACCCTGGTGAACCGCATCGAGCTGAAGGGCATCGACTTCAAG
GAGGACGGCAACATCCTGGGGCACAAGCTGGAGTACAACTACAACAGCCACAACGTCTATATCATGGCCG
ACAAGCAGAAGAACGGCATCAAGGTGAACTTCAAGATCCGCCACAACATCGAGGACGGCAGCGTGCAGCT
CGCCGACCACTACCAGCAGAACACCCCCATCGGCGACGGCCCCGTGCTGCTGCCCGACAACCACTACCTG
AGCTACCAGTCCGCCCTGAGCAAAGACCCCAACGAGAAGCGCGATCACATGGTCCTGCTGGAGTTCGTGA
CCGCCGCCGGGATCACTCTCGGCATGGACGAGCTGTACAAGAGCGGCCGCATGGCGGAACCTTCCCAGGC
CCCGACCCCGGCCCCGGCTGCGCAGCCCCGGCCCCTTCAGTCCCCAGCCCCTGCCCCAACTCCGACTCCT
GCACCCAGCCCGGCTTCAGCCCCGATTCCGACTCCCACCCCGGCACCAGCCCCTGCCCCAGCTGCAGCCC
CAGCCGGCAGCACAGGGACTGGGGGGCCCGGGGTAGGAAGTGGGGGGGCCGGGAGCGGGGGGGATCCGGC
TCGACCTGGCCTGAGCCAGCAGCAGCGCGCCAGTCAGAGGAAGGCGCAAGTCCGGGGGCTGCCGCGCGCC
AAGAAGCTTGAGAAGCTAGGGGTCTTCTCGGCTTGCAAGGCCAATGAAACCTGTAAGTGTAATGGCTGGA
AAAACCCCAAGCCCCCCACTGCACCCCGCATGGATCTGCAGCAGCCAGCTGCCAACCTGAGTGAGCTGTG
CCGCAGTTGTGAGCACCCCTTGGCTGACCACGTATCCCACTTGGAGAATGTGTCAGAGGATGAGATAAAC
CGACTGCTGGGGATGGTGGTGGATGTGGAGAATCTCTTCATGTCTGTTCACAAGGGAGAGGACACAGACA
CCAATCAGGTCTATTTCTACCTCTTCAAGCTACTGCGGAAATGCATCCTGCAGATGACCCGGCCTGTGGT
GGAGGGGTCCCTGGGCAGCCCTCCATTTGAGAAACCTAATATTGAGCAGGGTGTGCTGAACTTTGTGCAG
TACAAATTTAGTCACCTGGCTCCCCGGGAGCGGCAGACGATGTTCGAGCTCTCAAAGATGTTCTTGCTCT
GCCTTAACTACTGGAAGCTTGAGACACCTGCCCAGTTTCGGCAGAGGTCTCAGGCTGAGGACGTGGCTAC
CTACAAGGTCAATTACACCAGATGGCTCTGTTACTGCCACGTGCCCCAGAGCTGTGATAGCCTCCCCCGC
TACGAAACCACTCATGTCTTTGGGCGAAGCCTTCTCCGGTCCATTTTCACCGTTACCCGCCGGCAGCTGC
TGGAAAAGTTCCGAGTGGAGAAGGACAAATTGGTGCCCGAGAAGAGGACCCTCATCCTCACTCACTTCCC
CAAATTCCTGTCCATGCTGGAGGAGGAGATCTATGGGGCAAACTCTCCAATCTGGGAGTCAGGCTTCACC
ATGCCACCCTCAGAGGGGACACAGCTGGTTCCCCGGCCAGCTTCAGTCAGTGCAGCGGTTGTTCCCAGCA
CCCCCATCTTCAGCCCCAGCATGGGTGGGGGCAGCAACAGCTCCCTGAGTCTGGATTCTGCAGGGGCCGA
GCCTATGCCAGGCGAGAAGAGGACGCTCCCAGAGAACCTGACCCTGGAGGATGCCAAGCGGCTCCGTGTG
ATGGGTGACATCCCCATGGAGCTGGTCAATGAGGTCATGCTGACCATCACTGACCCTGCTGCCATGCTGG
GGCCTGAGACGAGCCTGCTTTCGGCCAATGCGGCCCGGGATGAGACAGCCCGCCTGGAGGAGCGCCGCGG
CATCATCGAGTTCCATGTCATCGGCAACTCACTGACGCCCAAGGCCAACCGGCGGGTGTTGCTGTGGCTC
GTGGGGCTGCAGAATGTCTTTTCCCACCAGCTGCCGCGCATGCCTAAGGAGTATATCGCCCGCCTCGTCT
TTGACCCGAAGCACAAGACTCTGGCCTTGATCAAGGATGGGCGGGTCATCGGTGGCATCTGCTTCCGCAT
GTTTCCCACCCAGGGCTTCACGGAGATTGTCTTCTGTGCTGTCACCTCGAATGAGCAGGTCAAGGGTTAT
GGGACCCACCTGATGAACCACCTGAAGGAGTATCACATCAAGCACAACATTCTCTACTTCCTCACCTACG
CCGACGAGTACGCCATCGGCGCAGCAAAAAAGCAGGGTTTCTCCAAGGACATCAAGGTGCCCAAGAGCCG
CTACCTGGGCTACATCAAGGACTACGAGGGAGCGACGCTGATGGAGTGTGAGCTGAATCCCCGCATCCCC
TACACGGAGCTGTCCCACATCATCAAGAAGCAGAAAGAGATCATCAAGAAGCTGATTGAGCGCAAACAGG
CCCAGATCCGCAAGGTCTACCCGGGGCTCAGCTGCTTCAAGGAGGGCGTGAGGCAGATCCCTGTGGAGAG
CGTTCCTGGCATTCGAGAGACAGGCTGGAAGCCATTGGGGAAGGAGAAGGGGAAGGAGCTGAAGGACCCC
GACCAGCTCTACACAACCCTCAAAAACCTGCTGGCCCAAATCAAGTCTCACCCCAGTGCCTGGCCCTTCA
TGGAGCCTGTGAAGAAGTCGGAGGCCCCTGACTACTACGAGGTCATCCGCTTCCCCATTGACCTGAAGAC
CATGACTGAGCGGCTGCGAAGCCGCTACTACGTGACCCGGAAGCTCTTTGTGGCCGACCTGCAGCGGGTC
ATCGCCAACTGTCGCGAGTACAACCCCCCGGACAGCGAGTACTGCCGCTGTGCCAGCGCCCTGGAGAAGT
TCTTCTACTTCAAGCTCAAGGAGGGAGGCCTCATTGACAAGTAGTCTAGATCATAATCAGCCATACCACA
TTTGTAGAGGTTTTACTTGCTTTAAAAAACCTCCCACACCTCCCCCTGAACCTGAAACATAAAATGAATG
CAATTGTTGTTGTTAACTTGTTTATTGCAGCTTATAATGGTTACAAATAAAGCAATAGCATCACAAATTT
CACAAATAAAGCATTTTTTTCACTGCATTCTAGTTGTGGTTTGTCCAAACTCATCAATGTATCTTAAGGC
GTAAATTGTAAGCGTTAATATTTTGTTAAAATTCGCGTTAAATTTTTGTTAAATCAGCTCATTTTTTAAC
CAATAGGCCGAAATCGGCAAAATCCCTTATAAATCAAAAGAATAGACCGAGATAGGGT
[37 nt withheld, positions 5729-5765]
AAAGAACGTGGACTCCAACGTCAAAGG
[49 nt withheld, positions 5793-5841]
T
[91 nt withheld, positions 5843-5933]
G
[124 nt withheld, positions 5935-6058]
CAGGTGGCACTTTTCGGGGAAATGTGCGCGGAACCCCTATTTGTTTATTTTTCTAAATACATTCAAATAT
GTATCCGCTCATGAGACAATAACCCTGATAAATGCTTCAATAATATTGAAAAAGGAAGAGTCCTGAGGCG
GAAAGAACCAGCTGTGGAATGTGTGTCAGTTAGGGTGTGGAAAGTCCCCAGGCTCCCCAGCAGGCAGAAG
TATGCAAAGCATGCATCTCAATTAGTCAGCAACCAGGTGTGGAAAGTCCCCAGGCTCCCCAGCAGGCAGA
AGTATGCAAAGCATGCATCTCAATTAGTCAGCAACCATAGTCCCGCCCCTAACTCCGCCCATCCCGCCCC
TAACTCCGCCCAGTTCCGCCCATTCTCCGCCCCATGGCTGACTAATTTTTTTTATTTATGCAGAGGCCGA
GGCCGCCTCGGCCTCTGAGCTATTCCAGAAGTAGTGAGGAGGCTTTTTTGGAGGCCTAGGCTTTTGCAAA
GATCGATCAAGAGACAGGATGAGGATCGTTTCGCATGATTGAACAAGATGGATTGCACGCAGGTTCTCCG
GCCGCTTGGGTGGAGAGGCTATTCGGCTATGACTGGGCACAACAGACAATCGGCTGCTCTGATGCCGCCG
TGTTCCGGCTGTCAGCGCAGGGGCGCCCGGTTCTTTTTGTCAAGACCGACCTGTCCGGTGCCCTGAATGA
ACTGCAAGACGAGGCAGCGCGGCTATCGTGGCTGGCCACGACGGGCGTTCCTTGCGCAGCTGTGCTCGAC
GTTGTCACTGAAGCGGGAAGGGACTGGCTGCTATTGGGCGAAGTGCCGGGGCAGGATCTCCTGTCATCTC
ACCTTGCTCCTGCCGAGAAAGTATCCATCATGGCTGATGCAATGCGGCGGCTGCATACGCTTGATCCGGC
TACCTGCCCATTCGACCACCAAGCGAAACATCGCATCGAGCGAGCACGTACTCGGATGGAAGCCGGTCTT
GTCGATCAGGATGATCTGGACGAAGAGCATCAGGGGCTCGCGCCAGCCGAACTGTTCGCCAGGCTCAAGG
CGAGCATGCCCGACGGCGAGGATCTCGTCGTGACCCATGGCGATGCCTGCTTGCCGAATATCATGGTGGA
AAATGGCCGCTTTTCTGGATTCATCGACTGTGGCCGGCTGGGTGTGGCGGACCGCTATCAGGACATAGCG
TTGGCTACCCGTGATATTGCTGAAGAGCTTGGCGGCGAATGGGCTGACCGCTTCCTCGTGCTTTACGGTA
TCGCCGCTCCCGATTCGCAGCGCATCGCCTTCTATCGCCTTCTTGACGAGTTCTTCTGAGCGGGACTCTG
GGGTTCGAAATGACCGACCAAGCGACGCCCAACCTGCCATCACGAGATTTCGATTCCACCGCCGCCTTCT
ATGAAAGGTTGGGCTTCGGAATCGTTTTCCGGGACGCCGGCTGGATGATCCTCCAGCGCGGGGATCTCAT
GCTGGAGTTCTTCGCCCACCCTAGGGGGAGGCTAACTGAAACACGGAAGGAGACAATACCGGAAGGAACC
CGCGCTATGACGGCAATAAAAAGACAGAATAAAACGCACGGTGTTGGGTCGTTTGTTCATAAACGCGGGG
TTCGGTCCCAGGGCTGGCACTCTGTCGATACCCCACCGAGACCCCATTGGGGCCAATACGCCCGCGTTTC
TTCCTTTTCCCCACCCCACCCCCCAAGTTCGGGTGAAGGCCCAGGGCTCGCAGCCAACGTCGGGGCGGCA
GGCCCTGCCATAGCCTCAGGTTACTCATATATACTTTAGATTGATTTAAAACTTCATTTTTAATTTAAAA
GGATCTAGGTGAAGATCCTTTTTGATAATCTCATGACCAAAATCCCTTAACGTGAGTTTTCGTTCCACTG
AGCGTCAGACCCCGTAGAAAAGATCAAAGGATCTTCTTGAGATCCTTTTTTTCTGCGCGTAATCTGCTGC
TTGCAAACAAAAAAACCACCGCTACCAGCGGTGGTTTGTTTGCCGGATCAAGAGCTACCAACTCTTTTTC
CGAAGGTAACTGGCTTCAGCAGAGCGCAGATACCAAATACTGTTCTTCTAGTGTAGCCGTAGTTAGGCCA
CCACTTCAAGAACTCTGTAGCACCGCCTACATACCTCGCTCTGCTAATCCTGTTACCAGTGGCTGCTGCC
AGTGGCGATAAGTCGTGTCTTACCGGGTTGGACTCAAGACGATAGTTACCGGATAAGGCGCAGCGGTCGG
GCTGAACGGGGGGTTCGTGCACACAGCCCAGCTTGGAGCGAACGACCTACACCGAACTGAGATACCTACA
GCGTGAGCTATGAGAAAGCGCCACGCTTCCCGAAGGGAGAAAGGCGGACAGGTATCCGGTAAGCGGCAGG
GTCGGAACAGGAGAGCGCACGAGGGAGCTTCCAGGGGGAAACGCCTGGTATCTTTATAGTCCTGTCGGGT
TTCGCCACCTCTGACTTGAGCGTCGATTTTTGTGATGCTCGTCAGGGGGGCGGAGCCTATGGAAAAACGC
CAGCAACGCGGCCTTTTTACGGTTCCTGGCCTTTTGCTGGCCTTTTGCTCACATGTTCTTTCCTGCGTTA
TCCCCTGATTCTGTGGATAACCGTATTACCGCCATGCATTAG
