>Addgene plasmid #103828 | pPHR-EYFP-hGCN5mut | depositor partial sequence | sequence record 196744 | PHR
ATGAAGATGGACAAAAAGACTATAGTTTGGTTTAGAAGAGACCTAAGGATTGAGGATAATCCTGCATTAG
CAGCAGCTGCTCACGAAGGATCTGTTTTTCCTGTCTTCATTTGGTGTCCTGAAGAAGAAGGACAGTTTTA
TCCTGGAAGAGCTTCAAGATGGTGGATGAAACAATCACTTGCTCACTTATCTCAATCCTTGAAGGCTCTT
GGATCTGACCTCACTTTAATCAAAACCCACAACACGATTTCAGCGATCTTGGATTGTATCCGCGTTACCG
GTGCTACAAAAGTCGTCTTTAACCACCTCTATGATCCTGTTTCGTTAGTTCGGGACCATACCGTAAAGGA
GAAGCTGGTGGAACGTGGGATCTCTGTGCAAAGCTACAATGGAGATCTATTGTATGAACCGTGGGAGATA
TACTGCGAAAAGGGCAAACCTTTTACGAGTTTCAATTCTTACTGGAAGAAATGCTTAGATATGTCGATTG
AATCCGTTATGCTTCCTCCTCCTTGGCGGTTGATGCCAATAACTGCAGCGGCTGAAGCGATTTGGGCGTG
TTCGATTGAAGAACTAGGGCTGGAGAATGAGGCCGAGAAACCGAGCAATGCGTTGTTAACTAGAGCTTGG
TCTCCAGGATGGAGCAATGCTGATAAGTTACTAAATGAGTTCATCGAGAAGCAGTTGATAGATTATGCAA
AGAACAGCAAGAAAGTTGTTGGGAATTCTACTTCACTACTTTCTCCGTATCTCCATTTCGGGGAAATAAG
CGTCAGACACGTTTTCCAGTGTGCCCGGATGAAACAAATTATATGGGCAAGAGATAAGAACAGTGAAGGA
GAAGAAAGTGCAGATCTTTTTCTTAGGGGAATCGGTTTAAGAGAGTATTCTCGGTATATATGTTTCAACT
TCCCGTTTACTCACGAGCAATCGTTGTTGAGTCATCTTCGGTTTTTCCCTTGGGATGCTGATGTTGATAA
GTTCAAGGCCTGGAGACAAGGCAGGACCGGTTATCCGTTGGTGGATGCCGGAATGAGAGAGCTTTGGGCT
ACCGGATGGATGCATAACAGAATAAGAGTGATTGTTTCAAGCTTTGCTGTGAAGTTTCTTCTCCTTCCAT
GGAAATGGGGAATGAAGTATTTCTGGGATACACTTTTGGATGCTGATTTGGAATGTGACATCCTTGGCTG
GCAGTATATCTCTGGGAGTATCCCCGATGGCCACGAGCTTGATCGCTTGGACAATCCCGCGTTACAAGGC
GCCAAATATGACCCAGAAGGTGAGTACATAAGGCAATGGCTTCCCGAGCTTGCGAGATTGCCAACTGAAT
GGATCCATCATCCATGGGACGCTCCTTTAACCGTACTCAAAGCTTCTGGTGTGGAACTCGGAACAAACTA
TGCGAAACCCATTGTAGACATCGACACAGCTCGTGAGCTACTAGCTAAAGCTATTTCAAGAACCCGTGAA
GCACAGATCATGATCGGAGCAGCA
