>Addgene plasmid #103828 | pPHR-EYFP-hGCN5mut | depositor partial sequence | sequence record 196745 | EYFP
ATGGTGAGCAAGGGCGAGGAGCTGTTCACCGGGGTGGTGCCCATCCTGGTCGAGCTGGACGGCGACGTAA
ACGGCCACAAGTTCAGCGTGTCCGGCGAGGGCGAGGGCGATGCCACCTACGGCAAGCTGACCCTGAAGTT
CATCTGCACCACCGGCAAGCTGCCCGTGCCCTGGCCCACCCTCGTGACCACCTTCGGCTACGGCCTGCAG
TGCTTCGCCCGCTACCCCGACCACATGAAGCAGCACGACTTCTTCAAGTCCGCCATGCCCGAAGGCTACG
TCCAGGAGCGCACCATCTTCTTCAAGGACGACGGCAACTACAAGACCCGCGCCGAGGTGAAGTTCGAGGG
CGACACCCTGGTGAACCGCATCGAGCTGAAGGGCATCGACTTCAAGGAGGACGGCAACATCCTGGGGCAC
AAGCTGGAGTACAACTACAACAGCCACAACGTCTATATCATGGCCGACAAGCAGAAGAACGGCATCAAGG
TGAACTTCAAGATCCGCCACAACATCGAGGACGGCAGCGTGCAGCTCGCCGACCACTACCAGCAGAACAC
CCCCATCGGCGACGGCCCCGTGCTGCTGCCCGACAACCACTACCTGAGCTACCAGTCCGCCCTGAGCAAA
GACCCCAACGAGAAGCGCGATCACATGGTCCTGCTGGAGTTCGTGACCGCCGCCGGGATCACTCTCGGCA
TGGACGAGCTGTACAAG
